Addgene plasmid #227980: pFA6a-TID-HA3-KanMX6
Purpose: To insert biotin ligase, TurboID, at the C-terminus of genes; yeast BioID, KanMX6 marker
Depositing lab: Joseph Reese. Depositing organization: Pennsylvania State University. Publication: Characterization of BioID tagging systems in budding yeast and exploring the interactome of the Ccr4-Not complex. Pfannenstein J, Tyryshkin M, Gulden ME, Doud EH, Mosley AL, Reese JC. G3 (Bethesda). 2024 Sep 13:jkae221. doi: 10.1093/g3journal/jkae221. PubMed 39271111.
Backbone
  Vector backbone: pFa6
  Vector type: Yeast Expression
  Selectable markers: KanMX6 (select with G418)
Growth in bacteria
  Bacterial resistance: Ampicillin, 100 μg/mL
  Growth temperature: 37°C
  Growth strain: DH5alpha
  Copy number: High Copy
Gene/Insert
  Gene/Insert name: TurboID
  Species: Other
  Tag / fusion protein: HA tag (C terminal on insert)
  Cloning method: Ligation Independent Cloning
Terms and licenses: Academic/Nonprofit Terms; Industry Terms: Not Available to Industry
How to cite: pFA6a-TID-HA3-KanMX6 was a gift from Joseph Reese (Addgene plasmid # 227980 ; http://n2t.net/addgene:227980 ; RRID:Addgene_227980)
