[The description below was written by a language model from this plasmid's Addgene catalogue record and pLannotate feature annotations shown in this document.]
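Description:
pFA6a-TID-HA3-KanMX6 is a yeast C-terminal tagging plasmid built on the pFA6a backbone, designed to fuse the proximity-labelling biotin ligase TurboID to the C-terminus of chromosomal genes in budding yeast for BioID experiments. It is propagated in E. coli as a high-copy plasmid through a ColE1/pUC-type origin and selected with ampicillin via the β-lactamase gene and its promoter. No yeast origin of replication or centromere is annotated. This fits a plasmid that supplies a cassette for genomic insertion rather than one maintained episomally in yeast, although the catalogue lists it as a yeast expression vector.

The tagging module begins with the TurboID coding sequence, which the automated annotation labels as E. coli birA because TurboID is an engineered variant of that biotin–protein ligase. It is followed in the same orientation by three tandem HA epitopes for immunodetection of the fusion protein, and then by the S. cerevisiae ADH1 terminator. No promoter is annotated upstream of TurboID, so expression would be expected to come from the promoter of the tagged gene once the module is fused in frame at its 3′ end. Downstream lies the kanMX marker, which allows selection of yeast integrants with G418. Flanking SP6 and T7 promoters, together with short lacI, rop and bom fragments, are backbone remnants with no evident role in tagging.

Once fused, the promiscuous ligase biotinylates nearby proteins. These can then be captured and identified to map the interaction neighbourhood of the bait, as was done for the Ccr4-Not complex in the associated study.
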