Features (pLannotate 1.2.2; 12 found; start..end, strand, type, name):
     85..1044    +  CDS            birA: BIRA_ECOLI - Also known as bioR, dhbB. Experimental evidence at protein level: Swiss-Prot protein existence level 1. Acts both as a biotin--[acetyl-CoA-carboxylase] ligase and a biotin-operon repressor. In the presence of ATP, BirA activates biotin to form the BirA-biotinyl-5'-adenylate (BirA-bio-5'-AMP or holoBirA) complex. HoloBirA can either transfer the biotinyl moiety to the biotin carboxyl carrier protein (BCCP) subunit of acetyl-CoA carboxylase, or bind to the biotin operator site and inhibit transcription of the operon. From Escherichia coli (strain K12).
   1066..1155    +  CDS            3xHA: three tandem HA epitope tags
   1188..1375    +  terminator     ADH1 terminator: S. cerevisiae ADH1; transcription terminator for the S. cerevisiae alcohol dehydrogenase 1 (ADH1) gene
   1450..2806    +  gene           kanMX: yeast selectable marker conferring kanamycin resistance (Wach et al., 1994)
   2911..2929    -  promoter       T7 promoter: promoter for bacteriophage T7 RNA polymerase
   2951..3004    -  CDS            lacI (fragment): lac repressor; lacI; The lac repressor binds to the lac operator to inhibit transcription in E. coli. This inhibition can be relieved by adding lactose or isopropyl-β-D-thiogalactopyranoside (IPTG).
   3187..3775    -  rep_origin     ori: high-copy-number ColE1/pMB1/pBR322/pUC origin of replication
   3946..4806    -  CDS            AmpR: β-lactamase; bla; confers resistance to ampicillin, carbenicillin, and related antibiotics
   4807..4911    -  promoter       AmpR promoter: bla
   5006..5041    +  CDS            rop (fragment): Rop protein, which maintains plasmids at low copy number; rop
   5143..5194    +  misc_feature   bom (fragment): basis of mobility region from pBR322
   5257..5275    +  promoter       SP6 promoter: promoter for bacteriophage SP6 RNA polymerase
>Addgene plasmid #227980 | pFA6a-TID-HA3-KanMX6 | addgene full sequence | sequence record 451857 | Addgene NGS Result
ACGCGGCCGCCAGCTGAAGCTTCGTACGCTGCAGGTCGACGGATCCCCGGGTTAATTAACGCAAGAGATC
CGCCTGTGGCCACGATGAAAGATAACACGGTTCCCTTAAAATTGATAGCCCTTCTTGCCAATGGTGAGTT
TCATTCCGGGGAACAACTTGGCGAAACTCTGGGAATGAGCAGGGCAGCGATTAACAAGCATATCCAAACC
TTGAGAGACTGGGGAGTAGATGTGTTCACCGTGCCTGGTAAAGGTTATTCTTTGCCGGAACCTATCCCTC
TATTAAATGCGAAACAGATACTAGGACAACTGGACGGTGGTAGTGTTGCCGTATTGCCGGTTGTTGACTC
AACCAATCAATACTTGCTGGACAGAATTGGCGAACTTAAAAGCGGTGATGCGTGTATTGCAGAATATCAG
CAAGCAGGGAGAGGCTCAAGAGGTAGGAAATGGTTTTCACCTTTTGGCGCCAATCTTTACTTAAGTATGT
TCTGGCGTTTGAAGAGAGGGCCCGCGGCTATTGGTTTAGGTCCCGTTATCGGGATAGTTATGGCTGAAGC
GCTACGTAAACTTGGGGCCGACAAGGTCAGAGTGAAGTGGCCTAATGATCTATACTTGCAAGATAGAAAG
CTAGCGGGTATCCTGGTGGAGCTAGCGGGAATCACAGGGGACGCTGCCCAAATAGTAATCGGTGCTGGTA
TAAATGTCGCAATGCGTAGAGTCGAGGAATCAGTGGTGAACCAGGGCTGGATCACGTTGCAAGAGGCGGG
CATAAACCTGGACCGTAACACCCTTGCAGCGACCCTAATAAGAGAACTACGTGCTGCATTGGAGCTTTTT
GAGCAGGAGGGCCTGGCTCCGTACCTACCCAGGTGGGAGAAATTAGACAATTTCATAAACCGTCCAGTCA
AACTAATAATTGGAGATAAGGAGATTTTCGGTATTTCTCGTGGGATAGACAAGCAGGGAGCGTTGTTATT
AGAACAGGATGGTGTCATTAAACCTTGGATGGGCGGTGAAATTAGTCTTCGTAGTGCCGAAAAGGCTAGC
TTAATTAACATCTTTTACCCATACGATGTTCCTGACTATGCGGGCTATCCCTATGACGTCCCGGACTATG
CAGGATCCTATCCATATGACGTTCCAGATTACGCTGCTCAGTGCTGAGGCGCGCCACTTCTAAATAAGCG
AATTTCTTATGATTTATGATTTTTATTATTAAATAAGTTATAAAAAAAATAAGTGTATACAAATTTTAAA
GTGACTCTTAGGTTTTAAAACGAAAATTCTTATTCTTGAGTAACTCTTTCCTGTAGGTCAGGTTGCTTTC
TCAGGTATAGTATGAGGTCGCTCTTATTGACCACACCTCTACCGGCAGATCCGCTAGGGATAACAGGGTA
ATATAGATCTGTTTAGCTTGCCTCGTCCCCGCCGGGTCACCCGGCCAGCGACATGGAGGCCCAGAATACC
CTCCTTGACAGTCTTGACGTGCGCAGCTCAGGGGCATGATGTGACTGTCGCCCGTACATTTAGCCCATAC
ATCCCCATGTATAATCATTTGCATCCATACATTTTGATGGCCGCACGGCGCGAAGCAAAAATTACGGCTC
CTCGCTGCAGACCTGCGAGCAGGGAAACGCTCCCCTCACAGACGCGTTGAATTGTCCCCACGCCGCGCCC
CTGTAGAGAAATATAAAAGGTTAGGATTTGCCACTGAGGTTCTTCTTTCATATACTTCCTTTTAAAATCT
TGCTAGGATACAGTTCTCACATCACATCCGAACATAAACAACCATGGGTAAGGAAAAGACTCACGTTTCG
AGGCCGCGATTAAATTCCAACATGGATGCTGATTTATATGGGTATAAATGGGCTCGCGATAATGTCGGGC
AATCAGGTGCGACAATCTATCGATTGTATGGGAAGCCCGATGCGCCAGAGTTGTTTCTGAAACATGGCAA
AGGTAGCGTTGCCAATGATGTTACAGATGAGATGGTCAGACTAAACTGGCTGACGGAATTTATGCCTCTT
CCGACCATCAAGCATTTTATCCGTACTCCTGATGATGCATGGTTACTCACCACTGCGATCCCCGGCAAAA
CAGCATTCCAGGTATTAGAAGAATATCCTGATTCAGGTGAAAATATTGTTGATGCGCTGGCAGTGTTCCT
GCGCCGGTTGCATTCGATTCCTGTTTGTAATTGTCCTTTTAACAGCGATCGCGTATTTCGTCTCGCTCAG
GCGCAATCACGAATGAATAACGGTTTGGTTGATGCGAGTGATTTTGATGACGAGCGTAATGGCTGGCCTG
TTGAACAAGTCTGGAAAGAAATGCATAAGCTTTTGCCATTCTCACCGGATTCAGTCGTCACTCATGGTGA
TTTCTCACTTGATAACCTTATTTTTGACGAGGGGAAATTAATAGGTTGTATTGATGTTGGACGAGTCGGA
ATCGCAGACCGATACCAGGATCTTGCCATCCTATGGAACTGCCTCGGTGAGTTTTCTCCTTCATTACAGA
AACGGCTTTTTCAAAAATATGGTATTGATAATCCTGATATGAATAAATTGCAGTTTCATTTGATGCTCGA
TGAGTTTTTCTAATCAGTACTGACAATAAAAAGATTCTTGTTTTCAAGAACTTGTCATTTGTATAGTTTT
TTTATATTGTAGTTGTTCTATTTTAATCAAATGTTAGCGTGATTTATATTTTTTTTCGCCTCGACATCAT
CTGCCCAGATGCGAAGTTAAGTGCGCAGAAAGTAATATCATGCGTCAATCGTATGTGAATGCTGGTCGCT
ATACTGCTGTCGATTCGATACTAACGCCGCCATCCAGTTTAAACGAGCTCGAATTCATCGATGATATCAG
ATCCACTAGTGGCCTATGCGGCCGCGGATCTGCCGGTCTCCCTATAGTGAGTCGTATTAATTTCGATAAG
CCAGGTTAACCTGCATTAATGAATCGGCCAACGCGCGGGGAGAGGCGGTTTGCGTATTGGGCGCTCTTCC
GCTTCCTCGCTCACTGACTCGCTGCGCTCGGTCGTTCGGCTGCGGCGAGCGGTATCAGCTCACTCAAAGG
CGGTAATACGGTTATCCACAGAATCAGGGGATAACGCAGGAAAGAACATGTGAGCAAAAGGCCAGCAAAA
GGCCAGGAACCGTAAAAAGGCCGCGTTGCTGGCGTTTTTCCATAGGCTCCGCCCCCCTGACGAGCATCAC
AAAAATCGACGCTCAAGTCAGAGGTGGCGAAACCCGACAGGACTATAAAGATACCAGGCGTTTCCCCCTG
GAAGCTCCCTCGTGCGCTCTCCTGTTCCGACCCTGCCGCTTACCGGATACCTGTCCGCCTTTCTCCCTTC
GGGAAGCGTGGCGCTTTCTCATAGCTCACGCTGTAGGTATCTCAGTTCGGTGTAGGTCGTTCGCTCCAAG
CTGGGCTGTGTGCACGAACCCCCCGTTCAGCCCGACCGCTGCGCCTTATCCGGTAACTATCGTCTTGAGT
CCAACCCGGTAAGACACGACTTATCGCCACTGGCAGCAGCCACTGGTAACAGGATTAGCAGAGCGAGGTA
TGTAGGCGGTGCTACAGAGTTCTTGAAGTGGTGGCCTAACTACGGCTACACTAGAAGAACAGTATTTGGT
ATCTGCGCTCTGCTGAAGCCAGTTACCTTCGGAAAAAGAGTTGGTAGCTCTTGATCCGGCAAACAAACCA
CCGCTGGTAGCGGTGGTTTTTTTGTTTGCAAGCAGCAGATTACGCGCAGAAAAAAAGGATCTCAAGAAGA
TCCTTTGATCTTTTCTACGGGGTCTGACGCTCAGTGGAACGAAAACTCACGTTAAGGGATTTTGGTCATG
AGATTATCAAAAAGGATCTTCACCTAGATCCTTTTAAATTAAAAATGAAGTTTTAAATCAATCTAAAGTA
TATATGAGTAAACTTGGTCTGACAGTTACCAATGCTTAATCAGTGAGGCACCTATCTCAGCGATCTGTCT
ATTTCGTTCATCCATAGTTGCCTGACTCCCCGTCGTGTAGATAACTACGATACGGGAGGGCTTACCATCT
GGCCCCAGTGCTGCAATGATACCGCGAGACCCACGCTCACCGGCTCCAGATTTATCAGCAATAAACCAGC
CAGCCGGAAGGGCCGAGCGCAGAAGTGGTCCTGCAACTTTATCCGCCTCCATCCAGTCTATTAATTGTTG
CCGGGAAGCTAGAGTAAGTAGTTCGCCAGTTAATAGTTTGCGCAACGTTGTTGCCATTGCTACAGGCATC
GTGGTGTCACGCTCGTCGTTTGGTATGGCTTCATTCAGCTCCGGTTCCCAACGATCAAGGCGAGTTACAT
GATCCCCCATGTTGTGCAAAAAAGCGGTTAGCTCCTTCGGTCCTCCGATCGTTGTCAGAAGTAAGTTGGC
CGCAGTGTTATCACTCATGGTTATGGCAGCACTGCATAATTCTCTTACTGTCATGCCATCCGTAAGATGC
TTTTCTGTGACTGGTGAGTACTCAACCAAGTCATTCTGAGAATAGTGTATGCGGCGACCGAGTTGCTCTT
GCCCGGCGTCAATACGGGATAATACCGCGCCACATAGCAGAACTTTAAAAGTGCTCATCATTGGAAAACG
TTCTTCGGGGCGAAAACTCTCAAGGATCTTACCGCTGTTGAGATCCAGTTCGATGTAACCCACTCGTGCA
CCCAACTGATCTTCAGCATCTTTTACTTTCACCAGCGTTTCTGGGTGAGCAAAAACAGGAAGGCAAAATG
CCGCAAAAAAGGGAATAAGGGCGACACGGAAATGTTGAATACTCATACTCTTCCTTTTTCAATATTATTG
AAGCATTTATCAGGGTTATTGTCTCATGAGCGGATACATATTTGAATGTATTTAGAAAAATAAACAAATA
GGGGTTCCGCGCACATTTCCCCGAAAAGTGCCACCTGACGTCTAAGAAACCATTATTATCATGACATTAA
CCTATAAAAATAGGCGTATCACGAGGCCCTTTCGTCTCGCGCGTTTCGGTGATGACGGTGAAAACCTCTG
ACACATGCAGCTCCCGGAGACGGTCACAGCTTGTCTGTAAGCGGATGCCGGGAGCAGACAAGCCCGTCAG
GGCGCGTCAGCGGGTGTTGGCGGGTGTCGGGGCTGGCTTAACTATGCGGCATCAGAGCAGATTGTACTGA
GAGTGCACCATATGGACATATTGTCGTTAGAACGCGGCTACAATTAATACATAACCTTATGTATCATACA
CATACGATTTAGGTGACACTATAGA
